Addgene plasmid #115850: pAPM-D4 miR30-AGO1 ts1
Purpose: AGO1 knockdown
Depositing lab: Jeremy Luban. Depositing organization: University of Massachusetts, Worcester. Publication: Primate immunodeficiency virus proteins Vpx and Vpr counteract transcriptional repression of proviruses by the HUSH complex. Yurkovetskiy L, Guney MH, Kim K, Goh SL, McCauley S, Dauphin A, Diehl WE, Luban J. Nat Microbiol. 2018 Dec;3(12):1354-1361. doi: 10.1038/s41564-018-0256-x. Epub 2018 Oct 8. PubMed 30297740.
Backbone
  Vector backbone: pAPM-D4-mir30
  Vector type: Lentiviral
  Selectable markers: Puromycin
Growth in bacteria
  Bacterial resistance: Ampicillin, 100 μg/mL
  Growth temperature: 30°C
  Growth strain: NEB Stable
  Copy number: High Copy
Gene/Insert
  Gene/Insert name: AGO1 shRNA
  gRNA/shRNA sequence: TTCTGCTTGAAATACTGTG
  Species: H. sapiens (human)
  Entrez Gene: AGO1 (a.k.a. EIF2C, EIF2C1, GERP95, NEDLBAS, Q99, hAgo1)
  Promoter: SFFV
  Cloning method: Restriction Enzyme; 5′ cloning site Unknown (unknown if destroyed); 3′ cloning site Unknown (unknown if destroyed)
Terms and licenses: Academic/Nonprofit Terms; Industry Terms: Not Available to Industry
Depositor comments: PuroR . Please visit https://www.biorxiv.org/content/early/2018/04/03/293001 for bioRxiv preprint.
How to cite: pAPM-D4 miR30-AGO1 ts1 was a gift from Jeremy Luban (Addgene plasmid # 115850 ; http://n2t.net/addgene:115850 ; RRID:Addgene_115850)
