[The description below was written by a language model from this plasmid's Addgene catalogue record and pLannotate feature annotations shown in this document.]
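Description:
pAPM-D4 miR30-AGO1 ts1 is an HIV-1-based lentiviral transfer vector built on the pAPM-D4-mir30 backbone for stable knockdown of human AGO1 (Argonaute 1, also known as EIF2C1). In bacteria it is maintained through a high-copy ColE1/pUC-type origin and selected with ampicillin via the β-lactamase gene. The annotated full sequence is about 6.3 kb.

The viral portion begins with a CMV enhancer/promoter placed upstream of a truncated 5' LTR, an arrangement that typically drives genomic RNA production in packaging cells; an SV40 enhancer/early promoter element is also annotated just before it. Downstream lie the HIV-1 Ψ packaging signal with a gag fragment, the Rev response element for Rev-dependent nuclear export, and the cPPT/CTS, which aids nuclear import of the reverse-transcribed genome. A second truncated LTR closes the provirus, and no WPRE is annotated.

The internal expression cassette uses the spleen focus-forming virus (SFFV) LTR promoter to transcribe the puromycin N-acetyltransferase gene (pac), followed directly by human miR-30a 5' and 3' flanking sequences. These flank the AGO1-targeting hairpin, designated target site 1. Because the shRNA is embedded in a microRNA scaffold on the same Pol II transcript as the resistance gene, the hairpin is processed by the endogenous microRNA pathway, and puromycin selection enriches for transduced cells that express the knockdown cassette. The cloning sites used for the insert are not recorded.

The stated purpose is AGO1 knockdown, and the associated study examined transcriptional repression of proviruses by the HUSH complex and how the primate immunodeficiency virus proteins Vpx and Vpr counteract it.
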