Features (pLannotate 1.2.2; 19 found; start..end, strand, type, name):
     69..398     +  promoter       SV40 promoter: SV40 enhancer and early promoter
    410..789     +  enhancer       CMV enhancer: human cytomegalovirus immediate early enhancer
    790..989     +  promoter       CMV promoter: human cytomegalovirus (CMV) immediate early promoter
   1007..1187    +  LTR            5' LTR (truncated): truncated 5' long terminal repeat (LTR) from HIV-1
   1234..1359    +  misc_feature   HIV-1 Ψ: packaging signal of human immunodeficiency virus type 1
   1343..1681    +  CDS            HIV-1 gag (fragment): gag protein from human immunodeficiency virus 1; gag
   1856..2089    +  misc_feature   RRE: The Rev response element (RRE) of HIV-1 allows for Rev-dependent mRNA export from the nucleus to the cytoplasm.
   2466..2566    +  CDS            Rev (fragment): human immunodeficiency virus 1 (HIV-1) Rev protein; rev; enhances nuclear export of unspliced and incompletely spliced viral mRNAs
   2616..2733    +  misc_feature   cPPT/CTS: central polypurine tract and central termination sequence of HIV-1
   2870..3277    +  promoter       SFFV promoter: spleen focus-forming virus long terminal repeat (LTR) promoter
   3298..3894    +  CDS            pac: PUAC_STRAD - Protein predicted: Swiss-Prot protein existence level 4. Detoxification of puromycin. From Streptomyces alboniger.
   3919..3964    +  ncRNA          5' miR-30a (fragment): sequence upstream of the 71-nt precursor of the human miR-30a microRNA (Zeng et al., 2002) miRNA
   4034..4059    +  ncRNA          3' miR-30a (fragment): sequence downstream of the 71-nt precursor of the human miR-30a microRNA (Zeng et al., 2002) miRNA
   4089..4108    +  misc_feature   cPPT/CTS (fragment): central polypurine tract and central termination sequence of HIV-1
   4140..4320    +  LTR            5' LTR (truncated): truncated 5' long terminal repeat (LTR) from HIV-1
   4391..4979    -  rep_origin     ori: high-copy-number ColE1/pMB1/pBR322/pUC origin of replication
   5150..6010    -  CDS            AmpR: β-lactamase; bla; confers resistance to ampicillin, carbenicillin, and related antibiotics
   6011..6115    -  promoter       AmpR promoter: bla
   6174..6226    -  misc_feature   bom (fragment): basis of mobility region from pBR322
>Addgene plasmid #115850 | pAPM-D4 miR30-AGO1 ts1 | addgene full sequence | sequence record 255825 | Addgene NGS Result
AATCTGCTTAGGGTTAGGCGTTTTGCGCTGCTTCGCGATGTACGGGCCAGATATACGCGCTGTGGAATGT
GTGTCAGTTAGGGTGTGGAAAGTCCCCAGGCTCCCCAGCAGGCAGAAGTATGCAAAGCATGCATCTCAAT
TAGTCAGCAACCAGGTGTGGAAAGTCCCCAGGCTCCCCAGCAGGCAGAAGTATGCAAAGCATGCATCTCA
ATTAGTCAGCAACCATAGTCCCGCCCCTAACTCCGCCCATCCCGCCCCTAACTCCGCCCAGTTCCGCCCA
TTCTCCGCCCCATGGCTGACTAATTTTTTTTATTTATGCAGAGGCCGAGGCCGCCTCTGCCTCTGAGCTA
TTCCAGAAGTAGTGAGGAGGCTTTTTTGGAGGCCTAGGCTTTTGCAAAAAGCTCGCGTTGACATTGATTA
TTGACTAGTTATTAATAGTAATCAATTACGGGGTCATTAGTTCATAGCCCATATATGGAGTTCCGCGTTA
CATAACTTACGGTAAATGGCCCGCCTGGCTGACCGCCCAACGACCCCCGCCCATTGACGTCAATAATGAC
GTATGTTCCCATAGTAACGCCAATAGGGACTTTCCATTGACGTCAATGGGTGGAGTATTTACGGTAAACT
GCCCACTTGGCAGTACATCAAGTGTATCATATGCCAAGTACGCCCCCTATTGACGTCAATGACGGTAAAT
GGCCCGCCTGGCATTATGCCCAGTACATGACCTTATGGGACTTTCCTACTTGGCAGTACATCTACGTATT
AGTCATCGCTATTACCATGGTGATGCGGTTTTGGCAGTACATCAATGGGCGTGGATAGCGGTTTGACTCA
CGGGGATTTCCAAGTCTCCACCCCATTGACGTCAATGGGAGTTTGTTTTGGCACCAAAATCAACGGGACT
TTCCAAAATGTCGTAACAACTCCGCCCCATTGACGCAAATGGGCGGTAGGCGTGTACGGTGGGAGGTCTA
TATAAGCAGCGCGTTTTGCCTGTACTGGGTCTCTCTGGTTAGACCAGATCTGAGCCTGGGAGCTCTCTGG
CTAACTAGGGAACCCACTGCTTAAGCCTCAATAAAGCTTGCCTTGAGTGCTTCAAGTAGTGTGTGCCCGT
CTGTTGTGTGACTCTGGTAACTAGAGATCCCTCAGACCCTTTTAGTCAGTGTGGAAAATCTCTAGCAGTG
GCGCCCGAACAGGGACTTGAAAGCGAAAGGGAAACCAGAGGAGCTCTCTCGACGCAGGACTCGGCTTGCT
GAAGCGCGCACGGCAAGAGGCGAGGGGCGGCGACTGGTGAGTACGCCAAAAATTTTGACTAGCGGAGGCT
AGAAGGAGAGAGATGGGTGCGAGAGCGTCAGTATTAAGCGGGGGAGAATTAGATCGCGATGGGAAAAAAT
TCGGTTAAGGCCAGGGGGAAAGAAAAAATATAAATTAAAACATATAGTATGGGCAAGCAGGGAGCTAGAA
CGATTCGCAGTTAATCCTGGCCTGTTAGAAACATCAGAAGGCTGTAGACAAATACTGGGACAGCTACAAC
CATCCCTTCAGACAGGATCAGAAGAACTTAGATCATTATATAATACAGTAGCAACCCTCTATTGTGTGCA
TCAAAGGATAGAGATAAAAGACACCAAGGAAGCTTTAGACAAGATAGAGGAAGAGCAAAACAAAAGTAAG
ACCACCGCACAGCAAGCGGCCGGCCGCTGATCTTCAGACCTGGAGGAGGAGATATGAGGGACAATTGGAG
AAGTGAATTATATAAATATAAAGTAGTAAAAATTGAACCATTAGGAGTAGCACCCACCAAGGCAAAGAGA
AGAGTGGTGCAGAGAGAAAAAAGAGCAGTGGGAATAGGAGCTTTGTTCCTTGGGTTCTTGGGAGCAGCAG
GAAGCACTATGGGCGCAGCGTCAATGACGCTGACGGTACAGGCCAGACAATTATTGTCTGGTATAGTGCA
GCAGCAGAACAATTTGCTGAGGGCTATTGAGGCGCAACAGCATCTGTTGCAACTCACAGTCTGGGGCATC
AAGCAGCTCCAGGCAAGAATCCTGGCTGTGGAAAGATACCTAAAGGATCAACAGCTCCTGGGGATTTGGG
GTTGCTCTGGAAAACTCATTTGCACCACTGCTGTGCCTTGGAATGCTAGTTGGAGTAATAAATCTCTGGA
ACAGATTTGGAATCACACGACCTGGATGGAGTGGGACAGAGAAATTAACAATTACACAAGCTTAATACAC
TCCTTAATTGAAGAATCGCAAAACCAGCAAGAAAAGAATGAACAAGAATTATTGGAATTAGATAAATGGG
CAAGTTTGTGGAATTGGTTTAACATAACAAATTGGCTGTGGTATATAAAATTATTCATAATGATAGTAGG
AGGCTTGGTAGGTTTAAGAATAGTTTTTGCTGTACTTTCTATAGTGAATAGAGTTAGGCAGGGATATTCA
CCATTATCGTTTCAGACCCACCTCCCAACCCCGAGGGGACCCGACAGGCCCGAAGGAATAGAAGAAGAAG
GTGGAGAGAGAGACAGAGACAGATCCATTCGATTAGTGAACGGATCGGCACTGCGTGCGCCAATTCTGCA
GACAAATGGCAGTATTCATCCACAATTTTAAAAGAAAAGGGGGGATTGGGGGGTACAGTGCAGGGGAAAG
AATAGTAGACATAATAGCAACAGACATACAAACTAAAGAATTACAAAAACAAATTACAAAAATTCAAAAT
TTTCGGGTTTATTACAGGGACAGCAGAGATCCAGTTTGGTTAATTAACTGCAGCCCCGATAAAATAAAAG
ATTTTATTTAGTCTCCAGAAAAAGGGGGGAATGAAAGACCCCACCTGTAGGTTTGGCAAGCTAGCTGCAG
TAACGCCATTTTGCAAGGCATGGAAAAATACCAAACCAAGAATAGAGAAGTTCAGATCAAGGGCGGGTAC
ATGAAAATAGCTAACGTTGGGCCAAACAGGATATCTGCGGTGAGCAGTTTCGGCCCCGGCCCGGGGCCAA
GAACAGATGGTCACCGCAGTTTCGGCCCCGGCCCGAGGCCAAGAACAGATGGTCCCCAGATATGGCCCAA
CCCTCAGCAGTTTCTTAAGACCCATCAGATGTTTCCAGGCTCCCCCAAGGACCTGAAATGACCCTGCGCC
TTATTTGAATTAACCAATCAGCCTGCTTCTCGCTTCTGTTCGCGCGCTTCTGCTTCCCGAGCTCTATAAA
AGAGCTCACAACCCCTCACTCGGCGCGCCAGTCCTCCGACAGACTGAGTCGCCCGGGGGTCTAGAACGCG
TGCCGCCATGACCGAATACAAACCTACCGTGAGGCTGGCTACAAGAGATGATGTCCCAAGGGCTGTGAGA
ACACTGGCCGCCGCTTTTGCCGATTACCCTGCCACACGCCACACTGTGGACCCAGATCGGCATATCGAGA
GAGTGACTGAGCTGCAGGAACTGTTCCTGACCCGAGTGGGCCTGGACATTGGGAAGGTCTGGGTCGCAGA
CGATGGAGCAGCTGTGGCTGTCTGGACCACACCAGAGAGCGTGGAAGCCGGAGCTGTCTTTGCAGAGATC
GGCCCTAGAATGGCAGAACTGAGCGGCTCCAGGCTGGCAGCACAGCAGCAGATGGAGGGACTGCTGGCCC
CACACAGGCCTAAGGAACCAGCATGGTTCCTGGCTACCGTGGGGGTCTCTCCTGACCATCAGGGCAAAGG
ACTGGGAAGTGCTGTGGTCCTGCCAGGAGTGGAGGCTGCAGAACGAGCTGGAGTCCCTGCATTTCTGGAG
ACCTCTGCTCCACGAAACCTGCCCTTCTATGAACGGCTGGGCTTTACTGTGACCGCAGATGTGGAGGTCC
CCGAAGGACCTAGGACCTGGTGCATGACACGCAAACCCGGCGCCTGAGCGATCGCCGCGGCCGCCTTCTT
AACCCAACAGAAGGCTCGAGAAGGTATATTGCTGTTGACAGTGAGCGAGCACAGTATTTCAAGCAGAAAT
AGTGAAGCCACAGATGTATTTCTGCTTGAAATACTGTGCCTGCCTACTGCCTCGGACTTCAAGGGGCTAG
AATTCGGCAGCTGTAGATCTTAGCCACTTTTTAAAAGAAAAGGGGGGACTGGAAGGGCTAACTGCATCCG
GACTGTACTGGGTCTCTCTGGTTAGACCAGATCTGAGCCTGGGAGCTCTCTGGCTAACTAGGGAACCCAC
TGCTTAAGCCTCAATAAAGCTTGCCTTGAGTGCTTCAAGTAGTGTGTGCCCGTCTGTTGTGTGACTCTGG
TAACTAGAGATCCCTCAGACCCTTTTAGTCAGTGTGGAAAATCTCTAGCAGGGCCCGTTTCATGTGAGCA
AAAGGCCAGCAAAAGGCCAGGAACCGTAAAAAGGCCGCGTTGCTGGCGTTTTTCCATAGGCTCCGCCCCC
CTGACGAGCATCACAAAAATCGACGCTCAAGTCAGAGGTGGCGAAACCCGACAGGACTATAAAGATACCA
GGCGTTTCCCCCTGGAAGCTCCCTCGTGCGCTCTCCTGTTCCGACCCTGCCGCTTACCGGATACCTGTCC
GCCTTTCTCCCTTCGGGAAGCGTGGCGCTTTCTCATAGCTCACGCTGTAGGTATCTCAGTTCGGTGTAGG
TCGTTCGCTCCAAGCTGGGCTGTGTGCACGAACCCCCCGTTCAGCCCGACCGCTGCGCCTTATCCGGTAA
CTATCGTCTTGAGTCCAACCCGGTAAGACACGACTTATCGCCACTGGCAGCAGCCACTGGTAACAGGATT
AGCAGAGCGAGGTATGTAGGCGGTGCTACAGAGTTCTTGAAGTGGTGGCCTAACTACGGCTACACTAGAA
GAACAGTATTTGGTATCTGCGCTCTGCTGAAGCCAGTTACCTTCGGAAAAAGAGTTGGTAGCTCTTGATC
CGGCAAACAAACCACCGCTGGTAGCGGTGGTTTTTTTGTTTGCAAGCAGCAGATTACGCGCAGAAAAAAA
GGATCTCAAGAAGATCCTTTGATCTTTTCTACGGGGTCTGACGCTCAGTGGAACGAAAACTCACGTTAAG
GGATTTTGGTCATGAGATTATCAAAAAGGATCTTCACCTAGATCCTTTTAAATTAAAAATGAAGTTTTAA
ATCAATCTAAAGTATATATGAGTAAACTTGGTCTGACAGTTACCAATGCTTAATCAGTGAGGCACCTATC
TCAGCGATCTGTCTATTTCGTTCATCCATAGTTGCCTGACTCCCCGTCGTGTAGATAACTACGATACGGG
AGGGCTTACCATCTGGCCCCAGTGCTGCAATGATACCGCGAGACCCACGCTCACCGGCTCCAGATTTATC
AGCAATAAACCAGCCAGCCGGAAGGGCCGAGCGCAGAAGTGGTCCTGCAACTTTATCCGCCTCCATCCAG
TCTATTAATTGTTGCCGGGAAGCTAGAGTAAGTAGTTCGCCAGTTAATAGTTTGCGCAACGTTGTTGCCA
TTGCTACAGGCATCGTGGTGTCACGCTCGTCGTTTGGTATGGCTTCATTCAGCTCCGGTTCCCAACGATC
AAGGCGAGTTACATGATCCCCCATGTTGTGCAAAAAAGCGGTTAGCTCCTTCGGTCCTCCGATCGTTGTC
AGAAGTAAGTTGGCCGCAGTGTTATCACTCATGGTTATGGCAGCACTGCATAATTCTCTTACTGTCATGC
CATCCGTAAGATGCTTTTCTGTGACTGGTGAGTACTCAACCAAGTCATTCTGAGAATAGTGTATGCGGCG
ACCGAGTTGCTCTTGCCCGGCGTCAATACGGGATAATACCGCGCCACATAGCAGAACTTTAAAAGTGCTC
ATCATTGGAAAACGTTCTTCGGGGCGAAAACTCTCAAGGATCTTACCGCTGTTGAGATCCAGTTCGATGT
AACCCACTCGTGCACCCAACTGATCTTCAGCATCTTTTACTTTCACCAGCGTTTCTGGGTGAGCAAAAAC
AGGAAGGCAAAATGCCGCAAAAAAGGGAATAAGGGCGACACGGAAATGTTGAATACTCATACTCTTCCTT
TTTCAATATTATTGAAGCATTTATCAGGGTTATTGTCTCATGAGCGGATACATATTTGAATGTATTTAGA
AAAATAAACAAATAGGGGTTCCGCGCACATTTCCCCGAAAAGTGCCACCTGACGTCGACGGATCGGGAGA
TCTCCCGATCCCCTATGGTGCACTCTCAGTACAATCTGCTCTGATGCCGCATAGTTAAGCCAGTATCTGC
TCCCTGCTTGTGTGTTGGAGGTCGCTGAGTAGTGCGCGAGCAAAATTTAAGCTACAACAAGGCAAGGCTT
GACCGACAATTGCATGAAG
